Addgene plasmid #75622: WNK1 gRNA (BRDN0001146391)
Purpose: 3rd generation lentiviral gRNA plasmid targeting human WNK1
Depositing lab: John Doench & David Root. Depositing organization: Broad Institute. Publication: Optimized sgRNA design to maximize activity and minimize off-target effects of CRISPR-Cas9. Doench JG, Fusi N, Sullender M, Hegde M, Vaimberg EW, Donovan KF, Smith I, Tothova Z, Wilen C, Orchard R, Virgin HW, Listgarten J, Root DE. Nat Biotechnol. 2016 Jan 18. doi: 10.1038/nbt.3437. PubMed 26780180.
Backbone
  Vector backbone: lentiGuide-Puro
  Backbone manufacturer: Zhang Lab (Addgene plasmid # 52963)
  Vector type: Mammalian Expression, Lentiviral, CRISPR
  Selectable markers: Puromycin
Growth in bacteria
  Bacterial resistance: Ampicillin, 100 μg/mL
  Growth temperature: 37°C
  Growth strain: DH5alpha
  Copy number: High Copy
Gene/Insert
  Gene/Insert name: WNK1 (alt names: WNK1; NM_018979.3)
  gRNA/shRNA sequence: GATCCCGGGGGTATCAACTG
  Species: H. sapiens (human)
  Entrez Gene: WNK1 (a.k.a. HSAN2, HSN2, KDP, PPP1R167, PRKWNK1, PSK, p65)
  Promoter: hU6
  Cloning method: Unknown
  Sequencing primers: 5′ U6-F; 3′ pS2-R
Terms and licenses: Academic/Nonprofit Terms; Industry Terms: Not Available to Industry
Depositor comments: The gRNA was designed to target the following Genbank reference sequence(s): NM_018979.3. Note that this plasmid does NOT contain Cas9. It should be used in conjunction with lentiCas9-Blast (Addgene #52962) or otherwise with cell lines already expressing Cas9. Browse the full kinome gRNA library at http://www.addgene.org/pooled-library/broadgpp-human-kinome/ or visit http://www.broadinstitute.org/rnai/public/ for detailed protocols and information.
How to cite: WNK1 gRNA (BRDN0001146391) was a gift from John Doench & David Root (Addgene plasmid # 75622 ; http://n2t.net/addgene:75622 ; RRID:Addgene_75622)
