[The description below was written by a language model from this plasmid's Addgene catalogue record and pLannotate feature annotations shown in this document.]
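Description:
WNK1 gRNA (BRDN0001146391) is a third-generation lentiviral CRISPR guide plasmid built on the lentiGuide-Puro backbone. It delivers a single guide RNA against human WNK1, designed against the NM_018979.3 reference transcript. The assembled sequence is 8,323 nt. It is propagated in E. coli at high copy from a ColE1/pUC-type origin under ampicillin selection (AmpR, β-lactamase). The backbone also carries an f1 origin, an SV40 origin and poly(A) signal, and lac, T7 and T3 promoter remnants from the parental cloning vector.

The transfer cassette is transcribed from an RSV promoter fused to a truncated HIV-1 5' LTR, which makes production of the viral genome Tat-independent. It is followed by the Ψ packaging signal with a partial gag fragment and by the RRE for Rev-dependent nuclear export. Within the provirus, a human U6 RNA polymerase III promoter drives the WNK1-specific spacer joined to the Streptococcus pyogenes Cas9 gRNA scaffold. A cPPT/CTS element lies just downstream and aids nuclear import of the reverse-transcribed genome. A separate EF-1α promoter, comprising the core promoter and intron A, expresses puromycin N-acetyltransferase so that transduced mammalian cells can be selected. WPRE enhances transcript expression, and a ΔU3 self-inactivating 3' LTR closes the cassette.

The plasmid does not encode Cas9, so it is meant to be paired with a separate Cas9 vector such as lentiCas9-Blast or used in cells that already express Cas9. It belongs to a human kinome gRNA collection associated with work on optimised sgRNA design, and it is suited to knocking out WNK1 in human cells. The cloning method is not recorded.
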