Features (pLannotate 1.2.2; 29 found; start..end, strand, type, name):
     14..80      +  CDS            small t antigen (fragment): SV40 (simian virus 40) small t antigen
    106..317     +  promoter       EF-1α core promoter: core promoter for human elongation factor EF-1α
    318..1256    +  intron         EF-1α intron A: intron upstream of the start codon of human EF-1α
   1278..1877    +  CDS            PuroR (fragment): puromycin N-acetyltransferase; pac from Streptomyces; confers resistance to puromycin
   1893..2481    +  misc_feature   WPRE: woodchuck hepatitis virus posttranscriptional regulatory element
   2532..2551    +  misc_feature   cPPT/CTS (fragment): central polypurine tract and central termination sequence of HIV-1
   2553..2786    +  LTR            3' LTR (ΔU3): self-inactivating 3' long terminal repeat (LTR) from HIV-1
   2864..2985    +  polyA_signal   SV40 poly(A) signal: SV40 polyadenylation signal
   3025..3160    +  rep_origin     SV40 ori: SV40 origin of replication
   3181..3199    -  promoter       T7 promoter: promoter for bacteriophage T7 RNA polymerase
   3207..3362    +  CDS            lacZα (fragment): LacZα fragment of β-galactosidase; lacZ fragment
   3367..3795    +  rep_origin     f1 ori (sequence partly withheld): f1 bacteriophage origin of replication; arrow indicates direction of (+) strand synthesis
   3848..3952    +  promoter       AmpR promoter: bla
   3953..4813    +  CDS            AmpR: β-lactamase; bla; confers resistance to ampicillin, carbenicillin, and related antibiotics
   4984..5572    +  rep_origin     ori: high-copy-number ColE1/pMB1/pBR322/pUC origin of replication
   5755..5847    +  CDS            lacI (fragment): lac repressor; lacI; The lac repressor binds to the lac operator to inhibit transcription in E. coli. This inhibition can be relieved by adding lactose or isopropyl-β-D-thiogalactopyranoside (IPTG).
   5860..5881    +  protein_bind   CAP binding site: CAP binding activates transcription in the presence of cAMP. E. coli catabolite activator protein
   5896..5926    +  promoter       lac promoter: promoter for the E. coli lac operon
   5934..5950    +  protein_bind   lac operator: The lac repressor binds to the lac operator to inhibit transcription in E. coli. This inhibition can be relieved by adding lactose or isopropyl-β-D-thiogalactopyranoside (IPTG). lac repressor encoded by lacI
   5995..6013    +  promoter       T3 promoter: promoter for bacteriophage T3 RNA polymerase
   6041..6267    +  promoter       RSV promoter: Rous sarcoma virus enhancer/promoter
   6268..6448    +  LTR            5' LTR (truncated): truncated 5' long terminal repeat (LTR) from HIV-1
   6495..6620    +  misc_feature   HIV-1 Ψ: packaging signal of human immunodeficiency virus type 1
   6604..6967    +  CDS            HIV-1 gag (fragment): gag protein from human immunodeficiency virus 1; gag
   7113..7346    +  misc_feature   RRE: The Rev response element (RRE) of HIV-1 allows for Rev-dependent mRNA export from the nucleus to the cytoplasm.
   7723..7749    +  CDS            Rev (fragment): human immunodeficiency virus 1 (HIV-1) Rev protein; rev; enhances nuclear export of unspliced and incompletely spliced viral mRNAs
   7753..7993    +  promoter       U6 promoter: RNA polymerase III promoter for human U6 snRNA
   8023..8098    +  misc_RNA       gRNA scaffold: guide RNA scaffold for the Streptococcus pyogenes CRISPR/Cas9 system
   8154..8271    +  misc_feature   cPPT/CTS: central polypurine tract and central termination sequence of HIV-1
>Addgene plasmid #75622 | WNK1 gRNA (BRDN0001146391) | addgene full sequence | sequence record 184240 | Addgene Assembled Sequence
CCCGGGTGCAAAGATGGATAAAGTTTTAAACAGAGAGGAATCTTTGCAGCTAATGGACCTTCTAGGTCTT
GAAAGGAGTGGGAATTGGCTCCGGTGCCCGTCAGTGGGCAGAGCGCACATCGCCCACAGTCCCCGAGAAG
TTGGGGGGAGGGGTCGGCAATTGATCCGGTGCCTAGAGAAGGTGGCGCGGGGTAAACTGGGAAAGTGATG
TCGTGTACTGGCTCCGCCTTTTTCCCGAGGGTGGGGGAGAACCGTATATAAGTGCAGTAGTCGCCGTGAA
CGTTCTTTTTCGCAACGGGTTTGCCGCCAGAACACAGGTAAGTGCCGTGTGTGGTTCCCGCGGGCCTGGC
CTCTTTACGGGTTATGGCCCTTGCGTGCCTTGAATTACTTCCACCTGGCTGCAGTACGTGATTCTTGATC
CCGAGCTTCGGGTTGGAAGTGGGTGGGAGAGTTCGAGGCCTTGCGCTTAAGGAGCCCCTTCGCCTCGTGC
TTGAGTTGAGGCCTGGCCTGGGCGCTGGGGCCGCCGCGTGCGAATCTGGTGGCACCTTCGCGCCTGTCTC
GCTGCTTTCGATAAGTCTCTAGCCATTTAAAATTTTTGATGACCTGCTGCGACGCTTTTTTTCTGGCAAG
ATAGTCTTGTAAATGCGGGCCAAGATCTGCACACTGGTATTTCGGTTTTTGGGGCCGCGGGCGGCGACGG
GGCCCGTGCGTCCCAGCGCACATGTTCGGCGAGGCGGGGCCTGCGAGCGCGGCCACCGAGAATCGGACGG
GGGTAGTCTCAAGCTGGCCGGCCTGCTCTGGTGCCTGGCCTCGCGCCGCCGTGTATCGCCCCGCCCTGGG
CGGCAAGGCTGGCCCGGTCGGCACCAGTTGCGTGAGCGGAAAGATGGCCGCTTCCCGGCCCTGCTGCAGG
GAGCTCAAAATGGAGGACGCGGCGCTCGGGAGAGCGGGCGGGTGAGTCACCCACACAAAGGAAAAGGGCC
TTTCCGTCCTCAGCCGTCGCTTCATGTGACTCCACGGAGTACCGGGCGCCGTCCAGGCACCTCGATTAGT
TCTCGAGCTTTTGGAGTACGTCGTCTTTAGGTTGGGGGGAGGGGTTTTATGCGATGGAGTTTCCCCACAC
TGAGTGGGTGGAGACTGAAGTTAGGCCAGCTTGGCACTTGATGTAATTCTCCTTGGAATTTGCCCTTTTT
GAGTTTGGATCTTGGTTCATTCTCAAGCCTCAGACAGTGGTTCAAAGTTTTTTTCTTCCATTTCAGGTGT
CGTGACGTACGGCCACCATGACCGAGTACAAGCCCACGGTGCGCCTCGCCACCCGCGACGACGTCCCCAG
GGCCGTACGCACCCTCGCCGCCGCGTTCGCCGACTACCCCGCCACGCGCCACACCGTCGATCCGGACCGC
CACATCGAGCGGGTCACCGAGCTGCAAGAACTCTTCCTCACGCGCGTCGGGCTCGACATCGGCAAGGTGT
GGGTCGCGGACGACGGCGCCGCCGTGGCGGTCTGGACCACGCCGGAGAGCGTCGAAGCGGGGGCGGTGTT
CGCCGAGATCGGCCCGCGCATGGCCGAGTTGAGCGGTTCCCGGCTGGCCGCGCAGCAACAGATGGAAGGC
CTCCTGGCGCCGCACCGGCCCAAGGAGCCCGCGTGGTTCCTGGCCACCGTCGGAGTCTCGCCCGACCACC
AGGGCAAGGGTCTGGGCAGCGCCGTCGTGCTCCCCGGAGTGGAGGCGGCCGAGCGCGCCGGGGTGCCCGC
CTTCCTGGAGACCTCCGCGCCCCGCAACCTCCCCTTCTACGAGCGGCTCGGCTTCACCGTCACCGCCGAC
GTCGAGGTGCCCGAAGGACCGCGCACCTGGTGCATGACCCGCAAGCCCGGTGCCTGAACGCGTTAAGTCG
ACAATCAACCTCTGGATTACAAAATTTGTGAAAGATTGACTGGTATTCTTAACTATGTTGCTCCTTTTAC
GCTATGTGGATACGCTGCTTTAATGCCTTTGTATCATGCTATTGCTTCCCGTATGGCTTTCATTTTCTCC
TCCTTGTATAAATCCTGGTTGCTGTCTCTTTATGAGGAGTTGTGGCCCGTTGTCAGGCAACGTGGCGTGG
TGTGCACTGTGTTTGCTGACGCAACCCCCACTGGTTGGGGCATTGCCACCACCTGTCAGCTCCTTTCCGG
GACTTTCGCTTTCCCCCTCCCTATTGCCACGGCGGAACTCATCGCCGCCTGCCTTGCCCGCTGCTGGACA
GGGGCTCGGCTGTTGGGCACTGACAATTCCGTGGTGTTGTCGGGGAAATCATCGTCCTTTCCTTGGCTGC
TCGCCTGTGTTGCCACCTGGATTCTGCGCGGGACGTCCTTCTGCTACGTCCCTTCGGCCCTCAATCCAGC
GGACCTTCCTTCCCGCGGCCTGCTGCCGGCTCTGCGGCCTCTTCCGCGTCTTCGCCTTCGCCCTCAGACG
AGTCGGATCTCCCTTTGGGCCGCCTCCCCGCGTCGACTTTAAGACCAATGACTTACAAGGCAGCTGTAGA
TCTTAGCCACTTTTTAAAAGAAAAGGGGGGACTGGAAGGGCTAATTCACTCCCAACGAAGACAAGATCTG
CTTTTTGCTTGTACTGGGTCTCTCTGGTTAGACCAGATCTGAGCCTGGGAGCTCTCTGGCTAACTAGGGA
ACCCACTGCTTAAGCCTCAATAAAGCTTGCCTTGAGTGCTTCAAGTAGTGTGTGCCCGTCTGTTGTGTGA
CTCTGGTAACTAGAGATCCCTCAGACCCTTTTAGTCAGTGTGGAAAATCTCTAGCAGTACGTATAGTAGT
TCATGTCATCTTATTATTCAGTATTTATAACTTGCAAAGAAATGAATATCAGAGAGTGAGAGGAACTTGT
TTATTGCAGCTTATAATGGTTACAAATAAAGCAATAGCATCACAAATTTCACAAATAAAGCATTTTTTTC
ACTGCATTCTAGTTGTGGTTTGTCCAAACTCATCAATGTATCTTATCATGTCTGGCTCTAGCTATCCCGC
CCCTAACTCCGCCCATCCCGCCCCTAACTCCGCCCAGTTCCGCCCATTCTCCGCCCCATGGCTGACTAAT
TTTTTTTATTTATGCAGAGGCCGAGGCCGCCTCGGCCTCTGAGCTATTCCAGAAGTAGTGAGGAGGCTTT
TTTGGAGGCCTAGGGACGTACCCAATTCGCCCTATAGTGAGTCGTATTACGCGCGCTCACTGGCCGTCGT
TTTACAACGTCGTGACTGGGAAAACCCTGGCGTTACCCAACTTAATCGCCTTGCAGCACATCCCCCTTTC
GCCAGCTGGCGTAATAGCGAAGAGGCCCGCACCGATCGCCCTTCCCAACAGTTGCGCAGCCTGAATGGCG
AATGGG
[124 nt withheld, positions 3367-3490]
C
[91 nt withheld, positions 3492-3582]
A
[49 nt withheld, positions 3584-3632]
CCTTTGACGTTGGAGTCCACGTTCTTT
[37 nt withheld, positions 3660-3696]
ACCCTATCTCGGTCTATTCTTTTGATTTATAAGGGATTTTGCCGATTTCGGCCTATTGGTTAAAAAATGA
GCTGATTTAACAAAAATTTAACGCGAATTTTAACAAAATATTAACGCTTACAATTTAGGTGGCACTTTTC
GGGGAAATGTGCGCGGAACCCCTATTTGTTTATTTTTCTAAATACATTCAAATATGTATCCGCTCATGAG
ACAATAACCCTGATAAATGCTTCAATAATATTGAAAAAGGAAGAGTATGAGTATTCAACATTTCCGTGTC
GCCCTTATTCCCTTTTTTGCGGCATTTTGCCTTCCTGTTTTTGCTCACCCAGAAACGCTGGTGAAAGTAA
AAGATGCTGAAGATCAGTTGGGTGCACGAGTGGGTTACATCGAACTGGATCTCAACAGCGGTAAGATCCT
TGAGAGTTTTCGCCCCGAAGAACGTTTTCCAATGATGAGCACTTTTAAAGTTCTGCTATGTGGCGCGGTA
TTATCCCGTATTGACGCCGGGCAAGAGCAACTCGGTCGCCGCATACACTATTCTCAGAATGACTTGGTTG
AGTACTCACCAGTCACAGAAAAGCATCTTACGGATGGCATGACAGTAAGAGAATTATGCAGTGCTGCCAT
AACCATGAGTGATAACACTGCGGCCAACTTACTTCTGACAACGATCGGAGGACCGAAGGAGCTAACCGCT
TTTTTGCACAACATGGGGGATCATGTAACTCGCCTTGATCGTTGGGAACCGGAGCTGAATGAAGCCATAC
CAAACGACGAGCGTGACACCACGATGCCTGTAGCAATGGCAACAACGTTGCGCAAACTATTAACTGGCGA
ACTACTTACTCTAGCTTCCCGGCAACAATTAATAGACTGGATGGAGGCGGATAAAGTTGCAGGACCACTT
CTGCGCTCGGCCCTTCCGGCTGGCTGGTTTATTGCTGATAAATCTGGAGCCGGTGAGCGTGGGTCTCGCG
GTATCATTGCAGCACTGGGGCCAGATGGTAAGCCCTCCCGTATCGTAGTTATCTACACGACGGGGAGTCA
GGCAACTATGGATGAACGAAATAGACAGATCGCTGAGATAGGTGCCTCACTGATTAAGCATTGGTAACTG
TCAGACCAAGTTTACTCATATATACTTTAGATTGATTTAAAACTTCATTTTTAATTTAAAAGGATCTAGG
TGAAGATCCTTTTTGATAATCTCATGACCAAAATCCCTTAACGTGAGTTTTCGTTCCACTGAGCGTCAGA
CCCCGTAGAAAAGATCAAAGGATCTTCTTGAGATCCTTTTTTTCTGCGCGTAATCTGCTGCTTGCAAACA
AAAAAACCACCGCTACCAGCGGTGGTTTGTTTGCCGGATCAAGAGCTACCAACTCTTTTTCCGAAGGTAA
CTGGCTTCAGCAGAGCGCAGATACCAAATACTGTTCTTCTAGTGTAGCCGTAGTTAGGCCACCACTTCAA
GAACTCTGTAGCACCGCCTACATACCTCGCTCTGCTAATCCTGTTACCAGTGGCTGCTGCCAGTGGCGAT
AAGTCGTGTCTTACCGGGTTGGACTCAAGACGATAGTTACCGGATAAGGCGCAGCGGTCGGGCTGAACGG
GGGGTTCGTGCACACAGCCCAGCTTGGAGCGAACGACCTACACCGAACTGAGATACCTACAGCGTGAGCT
ATGAGAAAGCGCCACGCTTCCCGAAGGGAGAAAGGCGGACAGGTATCCGGTAAGCGGCAGGGTCGGAACA
GGAGAGCGCACGAGGGAGCTTCCAGGGGGAAACGCCTGGTATCTTTATAGTCCTGTCGGGTTTCGCCACC
TCTGACTTGAGCGTCGATTTTTGTGATGCTCGTCAGGGGGGCGGAGCCTATGGAAAAACGCCAGCAACGC
GGCCTTTTTACGGTTCCTGGCCTTTTGCTGGCCTTTTGCTCACATGTTCTTTCCTGCGTTATCCCCTGAT
TCTGTGGATAACCGTATTACCGCCTTTGAGTGAGCTGATACCGCTCGCCGCAGCCGAACGACCGAGCGCA
GCGAGTCAGTGAGCGAGGAAGCGGAAGAGCGCCCAATACGCAAACCGCCTCTCCCCGCGCGTTGGCCGAT
TCATTAATGCAGCTGGCACGACAGGTTTCCCGACTGGAAAGCGGGCAGTGAGCGCAACGCAATTAATGTG
AGTTAGCTCACTCATTAGGCACCCCAGGCTTTACACTTTATGCTTCCGGCTCGTATGTTGTGTGGAATTG
TGAGCGGATAACAATTTCACACAGGAAACAGCTATGACCATGATTACGCCAAGCGCGCAATTAACCCTCA
CTAAAGGGAACAAAAGCTGGAGCTGCAAGCTTAATGTAGTCTTATGCAATACTCTTGTAGTCTTGCAACA
TGGTAACGATGAGTTAGCAACATGCCTTACAAGGAGAGAAAAAGCACCGTGCATGCCGATTGGTGGAAGT
AAGGTGGTACGATCGTGCCTTATTAGGAAGGCAACAGACGGGTCTGACATGGATTGGACGAACCACTGAA
TTGCCGCATTGCAGAGATATTGTATTTAAGTGCCTAGCTCGATACATAAACGGGTCTCTCTGGTTAGACC
AGATCTGAGCCTGGGAGCTCTCTGGCTAACTAGGGAACCCACTGCTTAAGCCTCAATAAAGCTTGCCTTG
AGTGCTTCAAGTAGTGTGTGCCCGTCTGTTGTGTGACTCTGGTAACTAGAGATCCCTCAGACCCTTTTAG
TCAGTGTGGAAAATCTCTAGCAGTGGCGCCCGAACAGGGACTTGAAAGCGAAAGGGAAACCAGAGGAGCT
CTCTCGACGCAGGACTCGGCTTGCTGAAGCGCGCACGGCAAGAGGCGAGGGGCGGCGACTGGTGAGTACG
CCAAAAATTTTGACTAGCGGAGGCTAGAAGGAGAGAGATGGGTGCGAGAGCGTCAGTATTAAGCGGGGGA
GAATTAGATCGCGATGGGAAAAAATTCGGTTAAGGCCAGGGGGAAAGAAAAAATATAAATTAAAACATAT
AGTATGGGCAAGCAGGGAGCTAGAACGATTCGCAGTTAATCCTGGCCTGTTAGAAACATCAGAAGGCTGT
AGACAAATACTGGGACAGCTACAACCATCCCTTCAGACAGGATCAGAAGAACTTAGATCATTATATAATA
CAGTAGCAACCCTCTATTGTGTGCATCAAAGGATAGAGATAAAAGACACCAAGGAAGCTTTAGACAAGAT
AGAGGAAGAGCAAAACAAAAGTAAGACCACCGCACAGCAAGCGGCCGCTGATCTTCAGACCTGGAGGAGG
AGATATGAGGGACAATTGGAGAAGTGAATTATATAAATATAAAGTAGTAAAAATTGAACCATTAGGAGTA
GCACCCACCAAGGCAAAGAGAAGAGTGGTGCAGAGAGAAAAAAGAGCAGTGGGAATAGGAGCTTTGTTCC
TTGGGTTCTTGGGAGCAGCAGGAAGCACTATGGGCGCAGCGTCAATGACGCTGACGGTACAGGCCAGACA
ATTATTGTCTGGTATAGTGCAGCAGCAGAACAATTTGCTGAGGGCTATTGAGGCGCAACAGCATCTGTTG
CAACTCACAGTCTGGGGCATCAAGCAGCTCCAGGCAAGAATCCTGGCTGTGGAAAGATACCTAAAGGATC
AACAGCTCCTGGGGATTTGGGGTTGCTCTGGAAAACTCATTTGCACCACTGCTGTGCCTTGGAATGCTAG
TTGGAGTAATAAATCTCTGGAACAGATTTGGAATCACACGACCTGGATGGAGTGGGACAGAGAAATTAAC
AATTACACAAGCTTAATACACTCCTTAATTGAAGAATCGCAAAACCAGCAAGAAAAGAATGAACAAGAAT
TATTGGAATTAGATAAATGGGCAAGTTTGTGGAATTGGTTTAACATAACAAATTGGCTGTGGTATATAAA
ATTATTCATAATGATAGTAGGAGGCTTGGTAGGTTTAAGAATAGTTTTTGCTGTACTTTCTATAGTGAAT
AGAGTTAGGCAGGGATATTCACCATTATCGTTTCAGACCCACCTCCCAACCCCGAGGGGACCCAGAGAGG
GCCTATTTCCCATGATTCCTTCATATTTGCATATACGATACAAGGCTGTTAGAGAGATAATTAGAATTAA
TTTGACTGTAAACACAAAGATATTAGTACAAAATACGTGACGTAGAAAGTAATAATTTCTTGGGTAGTTT
GCAGTTTTAAAATTATGTTTTAAAATGGACTATCATATGCTTACCGTAACTTGAAAGTATTTCGATTTCT
TGGCTTTATATATCTTGTGGAAAGGACGAAACACCGGATCCCGGGGGTATCAACTGGTTTTAGAGCTAGA
AATAGCAAGTTAAAATAAGGCTAGTCCGTTATCAACTTGAAAAAGTGGCACCGAGTCGGTGCTTTTTTAA
GCTTGGCGTAACTAGATCTTGAGACAAATGGCAGTATTCATCCACAATTTTAAAAGAAAAGGGGGGATTG
GGGGGTACAGTGCAGGGGAAAGAATAGTAGACATAATAGCAACAGACATACAAACTAAAGAATTACAAAA
ACAAATTACAAAAATTCAAAATTTTCGGGTTTATTACAGGGACAGCAGAGATCCACTTTGGCGCCGGCTC
GAGGGGG
