>Addgene plasmid #75622 | WNK1 gRNA (BRDN0001146391) | depositor partial sequence | sequence record 143082 | Target Sequence
GATCCCGGGGGTATCAACTG
