>Addgene plasmid #75622 | WNK1 gRNA (BRDN0001146391) | addgene partial sequence | sequence record 184239 | hU6-F
CGTAGAAAGTAATAATTTCTTGGGTAGTTTGCAGTTTTAAAATTATGTTTTAAAATGGACTATCATATGC
TTACCGTAACTTGAAAGTATTTCGATTTCTTGGCTTTATATATCTTGTGGAAAGGACGAAACACCGGATC
CCGGGGGTATCAACTGGTTTTAGAGCTAGAAATAGCAAGTTAAAATAAGGCTAGTCCGTTATCAACTTGA
AAAAGTGGCACCGAGTCGGTGCTTTTTTAAGCTTGGCGTAACTAGATCTTGAGACAAATGGCAGTATTCA
TCCACAATTTTAAAAGAAAAGGGGGGATTGGGGGGTACAGTGCAGGGGAAAGAATAGTAGACATAATAGC
AACAGACATACAAACTAAAGAATTACAAAAACAAATTACAAAAATTCAAAATTTTCGGGTTTATTACAGG
GACAGCAGAGATCCACTTTGGCGCCGGCTCGAGGGGGCCCGGGTGCAAAGATGGATAAAGTTTTAAACAG
AGAGGAATCTTTGCAGCTAATGGACCTTCTAGGTCTTGAAAGGAGTGGGAATTGGCTCCGGTGCCCGTCA
GTGGGCAGAG
